Addgene plasmid #124430: PCDNA3-GFP1-9 T2A mCherry
Purpose: Expresses GFP1-9 and T2A mCherry in mammalian cells
Depositing lab: Xiaokun Shu. Depositing organization: University of California, San Francisco (UCSF). Publication: Designing a green fluorogenic protease reporter by flipping a beta strand of GFP for imaging apoptosis in animals. Zhang Q, Schepis A, Huang H, Yang J, Ma W, Torra J, Zhang SQ, Yang L, Wu H, Nonell S, Dong Z, Kornberg TB, Coughlin SR, Shu X. J Am Chem Soc. 2019 Mar 1. doi: 10.1021/jacs.8b13042. PubMed 30821975.
Backbone
  Vector backbone: pcDNA3.1
  Vector type: Mammalian Expression
Growth in bacteria
  Bacterial resistance: Ampicillin, 100 μg/mL
  Growth temperature: 37°C
  Growth strain: DH5alpha
  Copy number: Unknown
Gene/Insert
  Gene/Insert name: GFP1-9 T2A mCherry
  Species: Synthetic
Terms and licenses: Academic/Nonprofit Terms; Industry Terms: Not Available to Industry
How to cite: PCDNA3-GFP1-9 T2A mCherry was a gift from Xiaokun Shu (Addgene plasmid # 124430 ; http://n2t.net/addgene:124430 ; RRID:Addgene_124430)
