[The description below was written by a language model from this plasmid's Addgene catalogue record and pLannotate feature annotations shown in this document.]
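Description:
PCDNA3-GFP1-9 T2A mCherry is a mammalian expression plasmid built on a pcDNA3.1-type backbone, about 6.7 kb according to the full sequence record. It is propagated in E. coli through a high-copy ColE1/pUC-type origin with ampicillin selection from the β-lactamase gene. An f1 origin is also present, which can support single-stranded DNA production. For selection in mammalian cells the backbone carries a neomycin phosphotransferase gene, which confers G418 resistance. This gene is driven by the SV40 enhancer/early promoter and terminated by an SV40 polyadenylation signal. The short HIV-1 LTR, ble, lacI and bom fragments in the automated annotation appear to be backbone remnants or incidental matches rather than functional parts.

The payload is a single synthetic open reading frame under the CMV immediate-early enhancer and promoter, followed by the bovine growth hormone polyadenylation signal. A T7 promoter lies just upstream of the coding region. The first part is annotated as a fragment of superfolder GFP, consistent with GFP1-9, a truncated GFP comprising beta strands 1 to 9. On its own GFP1-9 is not expected to fluoresce, and it needs the missing strands 10 and 11 supplied in trans to complete the barrel. The gap between this fragment and the full mCherry coding sequence matches the named T2A peptide, although the feature table does not annotate it. T2A causes ribosomal skipping, so the two proteins are produced separately from one transcript.

mCherry therefore serves as a constitutive red marker of transfection and expression level. GFP1-9 acts as the complementation partner, giving green signal only when the remaining strands become available. The associated publication describes a fluorogenic GFP-based protease reporter for imaging apoptosis, which suggests this plasmid supplies the GFP1-9 component of that system.
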