Features (pLannotate 1.2.2; 21 found; start..end, strand, type, name):
      1..204     +  promoter       CMV promoter: human cytomegalovirus (CMV) immediate early promoter
    200..233     +  LTR            5' LTR (truncated) (fragment): truncated 5' long terminal repeat (LTR) from HIV-1
    249..267     +  promoter       T7 promoter: promoter for bacteriophage T7 RNA polymerase
    309..896     +  CDS            Superfolder GFP (fragment): Superfolder GFP is a basic (constitutively fluorescent) green fluorescent protein published in 2005, derived from Aequorea victoria. It is reported to be a very rapidly-maturing weak dimer.
    972..1679    +  CDS            mCherry: mCherry is a basic (constitutively fluorescent) red fluorescent protein published in 2004, derived from Discosoma sp.. It is reported to be a very rapidly-maturing monomer with low acid sensitivity.
   1720..1944    +  polyA_signal   bGH poly(A) signal: bovine growth hormone polyadenylation signal
   1948..1969    +  promoter       SV40 promoter (fragment): SV40 enhancer and early promoter
   1990..2418    +  rep_origin     f1 ori (sequence partly withheld): f1 bacteriophage origin of replication; arrow indicates direction of (+) strand synthesis
   2432..2761    +  promoter       SV40 promoter: SV40 enhancer and early promoter
   2828..3619    +  CDS            neo: KKA2_KLEPN - Also known as kan, nptII. Experimental evidence at protein level: Swiss-Prot protein existence level 1. Resistance to kanamycin, neomycin, paromomycin, ribostamycin, butirosin and gentamicin B. From Klebsiella pneumoniae.
   3643..3801    +  CDS            ble (fragment): BLE_KLEPN - Experimental evidence at protein level: Swiss-Prot protein existence level 1. Binding protein with a strong affinity to the bleomycin family of antibiotics. Binds to CL990; an antimitotic-antibiotic compound. From Klebsiella pneumoniae.
   3796..3917    +  polyA_signal   SV40 poly(A) signal: SV40 polyadenylation signal
   3990..4006    -  protein_bind   lac operator: The lac repressor binds to the lac operator to inhibit transcription in E. coli. This inhibition can be relieved by adding lactose or isopropyl-β-D-thiogalactopyranoside (IPTG). lac repressor encoded by lacI
   4014..4044    -  promoter       lac promoter: promoter for the E. coli lac operon
   4059..4080    -  protein_bind   CAP binding site: CAP binding activates transcription in the presence of cAMP. E. coli catabolite activator protein
   4093..4185    -  CDS            lacI (fragment): lac repressor; lacI; The lac repressor binds to the lac operator to inhibit transcription in E. coli. This inhibition can be relieved by adding lactose or isopropyl-β-D-thiogalactopyranoside (IPTG).
   4368..4956    -  rep_origin     ori: high-copy-number ColE1/pMB1/pBR322/pUC origin of replication
   5127..5987    -  CDS            AmpR: β-lactamase; bla; confers resistance to ampicillin, carbenicillin, and related antibiotics
   5988..6092    -  promoter       AmpR promoter: bla
   6151..6203    -  misc_feature   bom (fragment): basis of mobility region from pBR322
   6358..6737    +  enhancer       CMV enhancer: human cytomegalovirus immediate early enhancer
>Addgene plasmid #124430 | PCDNA3-GFP1-9 T2A mCherry | addgene full sequence | sequence record 242305 | Addgene NGS Result
GTGATGCGGTTTTGGCAGTACATCAATGGGCGTGGATAGCGGTTTGACTCACGGGGATTTCCAAGTCTCC
ACCCCATTGACGTCAATGGGAGTTTGTTTTGGCACCAAAATCAACGGGACTTTCCAAAATGTCGTAACAA
CTCCGCCCCATTGACGCAAATGGGCGGTAGGCGTGTACGGTGGGAGGTCTATATAAGCAGAGCTCTCTGG
CTAACTAGAGAACCCACTGCTTACTGGCTTATCGAAATTAATACGACTCACTATAGGGAGACCCAAGCTG
GCTAGCGTTTAAACTTAAGCTTGCCACCATGCGCAAAGGCGAAGAACTGTTTACCGGCATTGTGCCGATT
CTGGTGGAACTGGATGGCGATGTGAACGGCCATAAATTTTTTGTGCGCGGCGAAGGCGAAGGCGATGCGA
CCATTGGCAAACTGAGCCTGAAATTTATTTGCACCACCGGCAAACTGCCGGTGCCGTGGCCGACCCTGGT
GACCACCCTGACCTATGGCGTGCAGTGCTTTAGCCGCTATCCGGATCATATGAAACGCCATGATTTTTTT
AAAAGCGCGATGCCGGAAGGCTATGTGCAGGAACGCACCATTTATTTTAAAGATGATGGCACCTATAAAA
CCCGCGCGGAAGTGAAATTTGAAGGCGATACCCTGGTGAACCGCATTGAACTGAAAGGCATTGATTTTAA
AGAAGATGGCAACATTCTGGGCCATAAACTGGAATATAACTTTAACAGCCATAAAGTGTATATTACCGCG
GATAAACAGAACAACGGCATTAAAGCGAACTTTACCATTCGCCATAACGTGGAAGATGGCAGCGTGCAGC
TGGCGGATCATTATCAGCAGAACACCCCGATTGGCGATGGCCCGGTTCTTCTTCCTGGCGGCCGCTCTAG
AGAGGGCAGAGGAAGTCTGCTAACATGCGGTGACGTCGAGGAGAATCCTGGCCCAGAATTGATGGTGAGC
AAGGGCGAGGAGGATAACATGGCCATCATCAAGGAGTTCATGCGCTTCAAGGTGCACATGGAGGGCTCCG
TGAACGGCCACGAGTTCGAGATCGAGGGCGAGGGCGAGGGCCGCCCCTACGAGGGCACCCAGACCGCCAA
GCTGAAGGTGACCAAGGGTGGCCCCCTGCCCTTCGCCTGGGACATCCTGTCCCCTCAGTTCATGTACGGC
TCCAAGGCCTACGTGAAGCACCCCGCCGACATCCCCGACTACTTGAAGCTGTCCTTCCCCGAGGGCTTCA
AGTGGGAGCGCGTGATGAACTTCGAGGACGGCGGCGTGGTGACCGTGACCCAGGACTCCTCCCTGCAGGA
CGGCGAGTTCATCTACAAGGTGAAGCTGCGCGGCACCAACTTCCCCTCCGACGGCCCCGTAATGCAGAAG
AAGACCATGGGCTGGGAGGCCTCCTCCGAGCGGATGTACCCCGAGGACGGCGCCCTGAAGGGCGAGATCA
AGCAGAGGCTGAAGCTGAAGGACGGCGGCCACTACGACGCTGAGGTCAAGACCACCTACAAGGCCAAGAA
GCCCGTGCAGCTGCCCGGCGCCTACAACGTCAACATCAAGTTGGACATCACCTCCCACAACGAGGACTAC
ACCATCGTGGAACAGTACGAACGCGCCGAGGGCCGCCACTCCACCGGCGGCATGGACGAGCTGTACAAGT
AATCTAGAGGGCCCGTTTAAACCCGCTGATCAGCCTCGACTGTGCCTTCTAGTTGCCAGCCATCTGTTGT
TTGCCCCTCCCCCGTGCCTTCCTTGACCCTGGAAGGTGCCACTCCCACTGTCCTTTCCTAATAAAATGAG
GAAATTGCATCGCATTGTCTGAGTAGGTGTCATTCTATTCTGGGGGGTGGGGTGGGGCAGGACAGCAAGG
GGGAGGATTGGGAAGACAATAGCAGGCATGCTGGGGATGCGGTGGGCTCTATGGCTTCTGAGGCGGAAAG
AACCAGCTGGGGCTCTAGGGGGTATCCCC
[124 nt withheld, positions 1990-2113]
C
[91 nt withheld, positions 2115-2205]
A
[49 nt withheld, positions 2207-2255]
CCTTTGACGTTGGAGTCCACGTTCTTT
[37 nt withheld, positions 2283-2319]
ACCCTATCTCGGTCTATTCTTTTGATTTATAAGGGATTTTGCCGATTTCGGCCTATTGGTTAAAAAATGA
GCTGATTTAACAAAAATTTAACGCGAATTAATTCTGTGGAATGTGTGTCAGTTAGGGTGTGGAAAGTCCC
CAGGCTCCCCAGCAGGCAGAAGTATGCAAAGCATGCATCTCAATTAGTCAGCAACCAGGTGTGGAAAGTC
CCCAGGCTCCCCAGCAGGCAGAAGTATGCAAAGCATGCATCTCAATTAGTCAGCAACCATAGTCCCGCCC
CTAACTCCGCCCATCCCGCCCCTAACTCCGCCCAGTTCCGCCCATTCTCCGCCCCATGGCTGACTAATTT
TTTTTATTTATGCAGAGGCCGAGGCCGCCTCTGCCTCTGAGCTATTCCAGAAGTAGTGAGGAGGCTTTTT
TGGAGGCCTAGGCTTTTGCAAAAAGCTCCCGGGAGCTTGTATATCCATTTTCGGATCTGATCAAGAGACA
GGATGAGGATCGTTTCGCATGATTGAACAAGATGGATTGCACGCAGGTTCTCCGGCCGCTTGGGTGGAGA
GGCTATTCGGCTATGACTGGGCACAACAGACAATCGGCTGCTCTGATGCCGCCGTGTTCCGGCTGTCAGC
GCAGGGGCGCCCGGTTCTTTTTGTCAAGACCGACCTGTCCGGTGCCCTGAATGAACTGCAGGACGAGGCA
GCGCGGCTATCGTGGCTGGCCACGACGGGCGTTCCTTGCGCAGCTGTGCTCGACGTTGTCACTGAAGCGG
GAAGGGACTGGCTGCTATTGGGCGAAGTGCCGGGGCAGGATCTCCTGTCATCTCACCTTGCTCCTGCCGA
GAAAGTATCCATCATGGCTGATGCAATGCGGCGGCTGCATACGCTTGATCCGGCTACCTGCCCATTCGAC
CACCAAGCGAAACATCGCATCGAGCGAGCACGTACTCGGATGGAAGCCGGTCTTGTCGATCAGGATGATC
TGGACGAAGAGCATCAGGGGCTCGCGCCAGCCGAACTGTTCGCCAGGCTCAAGGCGCGCATGCCCGACGG
CGAGGATCTCGTCGTGACCCATGGCGATGCCTGCTTGCCGAATATCATGGTGGAAAATGGCCGCTTTTCT
GGATTCATCGACTGTGGCCGGCTGGGTGTGGCGGACCGCTATCAGGACATAGCGTTGGCTACCCGTGATA
TTGCTGAAGAGCTTGGCGGCGAATGGGCTGACCGCTTCCTCGTGCTTTACGGTATCGCCGCTCCCGATTC
GCAGCGCATCGCCTTCTATCGCCTTCTTGACGAGTTCTTCTGAGCGGGACTCTGGGGTTCGAAATGACCG
ACCAAGCGACGCCCAACCTGCCATCACGAGATTTCGATTCCACCGCCGCCTTCTATGAAAGGTTGGGCTT
CGGAATCGTTTTCCGGGACGCCGGCTGGATGATCCTCCAGCGCGGGGATCTCATGCTGGAGTTCTTCGCC
CACCCCAACTTGTTTATTGCAGCTTATAATGGTTACAAATAAAGCAATAGCATCACAAATTTCACAAATA
AAGCATTTTTTTCACTGCATTCTAGTTGTGGTTTGTCCAAACTCATCAATGTATCTTATCATGTCTGTAT
ACCGTCGACCTCTAGCTAGAGCTTGGCGTAATCATGGTCATAGCTGTTTCCTGTGTGAAATTGTTATCCG
CTCACAATTCCACACAACATACGAGCCGGAAGCATAAAGTGTAAAGCCTGGGGTGCCTAATGAGTGAGCT
AACTCACATTAATTGCGTTGCGCTCACTGCCCGCTTTCCAGTCGGGAAACCTGTCGTGCCAGCTGCATTA
ATGAATCGGCCAACGCGCGGGGAGAGGCGGTTTGCGTATTGGGCGCTCTTCCGCTTCCTCGCTCACTGAC
TCGCTGCGCTCGGTCGTTCGGCTGCGGCGAGCGGTATCAGCTCACTCAAAGGCGGTAATACGGTTATCCA
CAGAATCAGGGGATAACGCAGGAAAGAACATGTGAGCAAAAGGCCAGCAAAAGGCCAGGAACCGTAAAAA
GGCCGCGTTGCTGGCGTTTTTCCATAGGCTCCGCCCCCCTGACGAGCATCACAAAAATCGACGCTCAAGT
CAGAGGTGGCGAAACCCGACAGGACTATAAAGATACCAGGCGTTTCCCCCTGGAAGCTCCCTCGTGCGCT
CTCCTGTTCCGACCCTGCCGCTTACCGGATACCTGTCCGCCTTTCTCCCTTCGGGAAGCGTGGCGCTTTC
TCATAGCTCACGCTGTAGGTATCTCAGTTCGGTGTAGGTCGTTCGCTCCAAGCTGGGCTGTGTGCACGAA
CCCCCCGTTCAGCCCGACCGCTGCGCCTTATCCGGTAACTATCGTCTTGAGTCCAACCCGGTAAGACACG
ACTTATCGCCACTGGCAGCAGCCACTGGTAACAGGATTAGCAGAGCGAGGTATGTAGGCGGTGCTACAGA
GTTCTTGAAGTGGTGGCCTAACTACGGCTACACTAGAAGAACAGTATTTGGTATCTGCGCTCTGCTGAAG
CCAGTTACCTTCGGAAAAAGAGTTGGTAGCTCTTGATCCGGCAAACAAACCACCGCTGGTAGCGGTGGTT
TTTTTGTTTGCAAGCAGCAGATTACGCGCAGAAAAAAAGGATCTCAAGAAGATCCTTTGATCTTTTCTAC
GGGGTCTGACGCTCAGTGGAACGAAAACTCACGTTAAGGGATTTTGGTCATGAGATTATCAAAAAGGATC
TTCACCTAGATCCTTTTAAATTAAAAATGAAGTTTTAAATCAATCTAAAGTATATATGAGTAAACTTGGT
CTGACAGTTACCAATGCTTAATCAGTGAGGCACCTATCTCAGCGATCTGTCTATTTCGTTCATCCATAGT
TGCCTGACTCCCCGTCGTGTAGATAACTACGATACGGGAGGGCTTACCATCTGGCCCCAGTGCTGCAATG
ATACCGCGAGACCCACGCTCACCGGCTCCAGATTTATCAGCAATAAACCAGCCAGCCGGAAGGGCCGAGC
GCAGAAGTGGTCCTGCAACTTTATCCGCCTCCATCCAGTCTATTAATTGTTGCCGGGAAGCTAGAGTAAG
TAGTTCGCCAGTTAATAGTTTGCGCAACGTTGTTGCCATTGCTACAGGCATCGTGGTGTCACGCTCGTCG
TTTGGTATGGCTTCATTCAGCTCCGGTTCCCAACGATCAAGGCGAGTTACATGATCCCCCATGTTGTGCA
AAAAAGCGGTTAGCTCCTTCGGTCCTCCGATCGTTGTCAGAAGTAAGTTGGCCGCAGTGTTATCACTCAT
GGTTATGGCAGCACTGCATAATTCTCTTACTGTCATGCCATCCGTAAGATGCTTTTCTGTGACTGGTGAG
TACTCAACCAAGTCATTCTGAGAATAGTGTATGCGGCGACCGAGTTGCTCTTGCCCGGCGTCAATACGGG
ATAATACCGCGCCACATAGCAGAACTTTAAAAGTGCTCATCATTGGAAAACGTTCTTCGGGGCGAAAACT
CTCAAGGATCTTACCGCTGTTGAGATCCAGTTCGATGTAACCCACTCGTGCACCCAACTGATCTTCAGCA
TCTTTTACTTTCACCAGCGTTTCTGGGTGAGCAAAAACAGGAAGGCAAAATGCCGCAAAAAAGGGAATAA
GGGCGACACGGAAATGTTGAATACTCATACTCTTCCTTTTTCAATATTATTGAAGCATTTATCAGGGTTA
TTGTCTCATGAGCGGATACATATTTGAATGTATTTAGAAAAATAAACAAATAGGGGTTCCGCGCACATTT
CCCCGAAAAGTGCCACCTGACGTCGACGGATCGGGAGATCTCCCGATCCCCTATGGTGCACTCTCAGTAC
AATCTGCTCTGATGCCGCATAGTTAAGCCAGTATCTGCTCCCTGCTTGTGTGTTGGAGGTCGCTGAGTAG
TGCGCGAGCAAAATTTAAGCTACAACAAGGCAAGGCTTGACCGACAATTGCATGAAGAATCTGCTTAGGG
TTAGGCGTTTTGCGCTGCTTCGCGATGTACGGGCCAGATATACGCGTTGACATTGATTATTGACTAGTTA
TTAATAGTAATCAATTACGGGGTCATTAGTTCATAGCCCATATATGGAGTTCCGCGTTACATAACTTACG
GTAAATGGCCCGCCTGGCTGACCGCCCAACGACCCCCGCCCATTGACGTCAATAATGACGTATGTTCCCA
TAGTAACGCCAATAGGGACTTTCCATTGACGTCAATGGGTGGAGTATTTACGGTAAACTGCCCACTTGGC
AGTACATCAAGTGTATCATATGCCAAGTACGCCCCCTATTGACGTCAATGACGGTAAATGGCCCGCCTGG
CATTATGCCCAGTACATGACCTTATGGGACTTTCCTACTTGGCAGTACATCTACGTATTAGTCATCGCTA
TTACCATG
