>Addgene plasmid #124430 | PCDNA3-GFP1-9 T2A mCherry | depositor partial sequence | sequence record 237434 | PCDNA3-GFP1-9 T2A mCherry sequence 6734 bps
GACGGATCGGGAGATCTCCCGATCCCCTATGGTGCACTCTCAGTACAATCTGCTCTGATGCCGCATAGTT
AAGCCAGTATCTGCTCCCTGCTTGTGTGTTGGAGGTCGCTGAGTAGTGCGCGAGCAAAATTTAAGCTACA
ACAAGGCAAGGCTTGACCGACAATTGCATGAAGAATCTGCTTAGGGTTAGGCGTTTTGCGCTGCTTCGCG
ATGTACGGGCCAGATATACGCGTTGACATTGATTATTGACTAGTTATTAATAGTAATCAATTACGGGGTC
ATTAGTTCATAGCCCATATATGGAGTTCCGCGTTACATAACTTACGGTAAATGGCCCGCCTGGCTGACCG
CCCAACGACCCCCGCCCATTGACGTCAATAATGACGTATGTTCCCATAGTAACGCCAATAGGGACTTTCC
ATTGACGTCAATGGGTGGAGTATTTACGGTAAACTGCCCACTTGGCAGTACATCAAGTGTATCATATGCC
AAGTACGCCCCCTATTGACGTCAATGACGGTAAATGGCCCGCCTGGCATTATGCCCAGTACATGACCTTA
TGGGACTTTCCTACTTGGCAGTACATCTACGTATTAGTCATCGCTATTACCATGGTGATGCGGTTTTGGC
AGTACATCAATGGGCGTGGATAGCGGTTTGACTCACGGGGATTTCCAAGTCTCCACCCCATTGACGTCAA
TGGGAGTTTGTTTTGGCACCAAAATCAACGGGACTTTCCAAAATGTCGTAACAACTCCGCCCCATTGACG
CAAATGGGCGGTAGGCGTGTACGGTGGGAGGTCTATATAAGCAGAGCTCTCTGGCTAACTAGAGAACCCA
CTGCTTACTGGCTTATCGAAATTAATACGACTCACTATAGGGAGACCCAAGCTGGCTAGCGTTTAAACTT
AAGCTTGCCACCATGCGCAAAGGCGAAGAACTGTTTACCGGCATTGTGCCGATTCTGGTGGAACTGGATG
GCGATGTGAACGGCCATAAATTTTTTGTGCGCGGCGAAGGCGAAGGCGATGCGACCATTGGCAAACTGAG
CCTGAAATTTATTTGCACCACCGGCAAACTGCCGGTGCCGTGGCCGACCCTGGTGACCACCCTGACCTAT
GGCGTGCAGTGCTTTAGCCGCTATCCGGATCATATGAAACGCCATGATTTTTTTAAAAGCGCGATGCCGG
AAGGCTATGTGCAGGAACGCACCATTTATTTTAAAGATGATGGCACCTATAAAACCCGCGCGGAAGTGAA
ATTTGAAGGCGATACCCTGGTGAACCGCATTGAACTGAAAGGCATTGATTTTAAAGAAGATGGCAACATT
CTGGGCCATAAACTGGAATATAACTTTAACAGCCATAAAGTGTATATTACCGCGGATAAACAGAACAACG
GCATTAAAGCGAACTTTACCATTCGCCATAACGTGGAAGATGGCAGCGTGCAGCTGGCGGATCATTATCA
GCAGAACACCCCGATTGGCGATGGCCCGGTTCTTCTTCCTGGCGGCCGCTCTAGAGAGGGCAGAGGAAGT
CTGCTAACATGCGGTGACGTCGAGGAGAATCCTGGCCCAGAATTGATGGTGAGCAAGGGCGAGGAGGATA
ACATGGCCATCATCAAGGAGTTCATGCGCTTCAAGGTGCACATGGAGGGCTCCGTGAACGGCCACGAGTT
CGAGATCGAGGGCGAGGGCGAGGGCCGCCCCTACGAGGGCACCCAGACCGCCAAGCTGAAGGTGACCAAG
GGTGGCCCCCTGCCCTTCGCCTGGGACATCCTGTCCCCTCAGTTCATGTACGGCTCCAAGGCCTACGTGA
AGCACCCCGCCGACATCCCCGACTACTTGAAGCTGTCCTTCCCCGAGGGCTTCAAGTGGGAGCGCGTGAT
GAACTTCGAGGACGGCGGCGTGGTGACCGTGACCCAGGACTCCTCCCTGCAGGACGGCGAGTTCATCTAC
AAGGTGAAGCTGCGCGGCACCAACTTCCCCTCCGACGGCCCCGTAATGCAGAAGAAGACCATGGGCTGGG
AGGCCTCCTCCGAGCGGATGTACCCCGAGGACGGCGCCCTGAAGGGCGAGATCAAGCAGAGGCTGAAGCT
GAAGGACGGCGGCCACTACGACGCTGAGGTCAAGACCACCTACAAGGCCAAGAAGCCCGTGCAGCTGCCC
GGCGCCTACAACGTCAACATCAAGTTGGACATCACCTCCCACAACGAGGACTACACCATCGTGGAACAGT
ACGAACGCGCCGAGGGCCGCCACTCCACCGGCGGCATGGACGAGCTGTACAAGTAATCTAGAGGGCCCGT
TTAAACCCGCTGATCAGCCTCGACTGTGCCTTCTAGTTGCCAGCCATCTGTTGTTTGCCCCTCCCCCGTG
CCTTCCTTGACCCTGGAAGGTGCCACTCCCACTGTCCTTTCCTAATAAAATGAGGAAATTGCATCGCATT
GTCTGAGTAGGTGTCATTCTATTCTGGGGGGTGGGGTGGGGCAGGACAGCAAGGGGGAGGATTGGGAAGA
CAATAGCAGGCATGCTGGGGATGCGGTGGGCTCTATGGCTTCTGAGGCGGAAAGAACCAGCTGGGGCTCT
AGGGGGTATCCCC
[124 nt withheld, positions 2604-2727]
C
[91 nt withheld, positions 2729-2819]
A
[49 nt withheld, positions 2821-2869]
CCTTTGACGTTGGAGTCCACGTTCTTT
[37 nt withheld, positions 2897-2933]
ACCCTATCTCGGTCTATTCTTTTGATTTATAAGGGATTTTGCCGATTTCGGCCTATTGGTTAAAAAATGA
GCTGATTTAACAAAAATTTAACGCGAATTAATTCTGTGGAATGTGTGTCAGTTAGGGTGTGGAAAGTCCC
CAGGCTCCCCAGCAGGCAGAAGTATGCAAAGCATGCATCTCAATTAGTCAGCAACCAGGTGTGGAAAGTC
CCCAGGCTCCCCAGCAGGCAGAAGTATGCAAAGCATGCATCTCAATTAGTCAGCAACCATAGTCCCGCCC
CTAACTCCGCCCATCCCGCCCCTAACTCCGCCCAGTTCCGCCCATTCTCCGCCCCATGGCTGACTAATTT
TTTTTATTTATGCAGAGGCCGAGGCCGCCTCTGCCTCTGAGCTATTCCAGAAGTAGTGAGGAGGCTTTTT
TGGAGGCCTAGGCTTTTGCAAAAAGCTCCCGGGAGCTTGTATATCCATTTTCGGATCTGATCAAGAGACA
GGATGAGGATCGTTTCGCATGATTGAACAAGATGGATTGCACGCAGGTTCTCCGGCCGCTTGGGTGGAGA
GGCTATTCGGCTATGACTGGGCACAACAGACAATCGGCTGCTCTGATGCCGCCGTGTTCCGGCTGTCAGC
GCAGGGGCGCCCGGTTCTTTTTGTCAAGACCGACCTGTCCGGTGCCCTGAATGAACTGCAGGACGAGGCA
GCGCGGCTATCGTGGCTGGCCACGACGGGCGTTCCTTGCGCAGCTGTGCTCGACGTTGTCACTGAAGCGG
GAAGGGACTGGCTGCTATTGGGCGAAGTGCCGGGGCAGGATCTCCTGTCATCTCACCTTGCTCCTGCCGA
GAAAGTATCCATCATGGCTGATGCAATGCGGCGGCTGCATACGCTTGATCCGGCTACCTGCCCATTCGAC
CACCAAGCGAAACATCGCATCGAGCGAGCACGTACTCGGATGGAAGCCGGTCTTGTCGATCAGGATGATC
TGGACGAAGAGCATCAGGGGCTCGCGCCAGCCGAACTGTTCGCCAGGCTCAAGGCGCGCATGCCCGACGG
CGAGGATCTCGTCGTGACCCATGGCGATGCCTGCTTGCCGAATATCATGGTGGAAAATGGCCGCTTTTCT
GGATTCATCGACTGTGGCCGGCTGGGTGTGGCGGACCGCTATCAGGACATAGCGTTGGCTACCCGTGATA
TTGCTGAAGAGCTTGGCGGCGAATGGGCTGACCGCTTCCTCGTGCTTTACGGTATCGCCGCTCCCGATTC
GCAGCGCATCGCCTTCTATCGCCTTCTTGACGAGTTCTTCTGAGCGGGACTCTGGGGTTCGAAATGACCG
ACCAAGCGACGCCCAACCTGCCATCACGAGATTTCGATTCCACCGCCGCCTTCTATGAAAGGTTGGGCTT
CGGAATCGTTTTCCGGGACGCCGGCTGGATGATCCTCCAGCGCGGGGATCTCATGCTGGAGTTCTTCGCC
CACCCCAACTTGTTTATTGCAGCTTATAATGGTTACAAATAAAGCAATAGCATCACAAATTTCACAAATA
AAGCATTTTTTTCACTGCATTCTAGTTGTGGTTTGTCCAAACTCATCAATGTATCTTATCATGTCTGTAT
ACCGTCGACCTCTAGCTAGAGCTTGGCGTAATCATGGTCATAGCTGTTTCCTGTGTGAAATTGTTATCCG
CTCACAATTCCACACAACATACGAGCCGGAAGCATAAAGTGTAAAGCCTGGGGTGCCTAATGAGTGAGCT
AACTCACATTAATTGCGTTGCGCTCACTGCCCGCTTTCCAGTCGGGAAACCTGTCGTGCCAGCTGCATTA
ATGAATCGGCCAACGCGCGGGGAGAGGCGGTTTGCGTATTGGGCGCTCTTCCGCTTCCTCGCTCACTGAC
TCGCTGCGCTCGGTCGTTCGGCTGCGGCGAGCGGTATCAGCTCACTCAAAGGCGGTAATACGGTTATCCA
CAGAATCAGGGGATAACGCAGGAAAGAACATGTGAGCAAAAGGCCAGCAAAAGGCCAGGAACCGTAAAAA
GGCCGCGTTGCTGGCGTTTTTCCATAGGCTCCGCCCCCCTGACGAGCATCACAAAAATCGACGCTCAAGT
CAGAGGTGGCGAAACCCGACAGGACTATAAAGATACCAGGCGTTTCCCCCTGGAAGCTCCCTCGTGCGCT
CTCCTGTTCCGACCCTGCCGCTTACCGGATACCTGTCCGCCTTTCTCCCTTCGGGAAGCGTGGCGCTTTC
TCATAGCTCACGCTGTAGGTATCTCAGTTCGGTGTAGGTCGTTCGCTCCAAGCTGGGCTGTGTGCACGAA
CCCCCCGTTCAGCCCGACCGCTGCGCCTTATCCGGTAACTATCGTCTTGAGTCCAACCCGGTAAGACACG
ACTTATCGCCACTGGCAGCAGCCACTGGTAACAGGATTAGCAGAGCGAGGTATGTAGGCGGTGCTACAGA
GTTCTTGAAGTGGTGGCCTAACTACGGCTACACTAGAAGAACAGTATTTGGTATCTGCGCTCTGCTGAAG
CCAGTTACCTTCGGAAAAAGAGTTGGTAGCTCTTGATCCGGCAAACAAACCACCGCTGGTAGCGGTTTTT
TTGTTTGCAAGCAGCAGATTACGCGCAGAAAAAAAGGATCTCAAGAAGATCCTTTGATCTTTTCTACGGG
GTCTGACGCTCAGTGGAACGAAAACTCACGTTAAGGGATTTTGGTCATGAGATTATCAAAAAGGATCTTC
ACCTAGATCCTTTTAAATTAAAAATGAAGTTTTAAATCAATCTAAAGTATATATGAGTAAACTTGGTCTG
ACAGTTACCAATGCTTAATCAGTGAGGCACCTATCTCAGCGATCTGTCTATTTCGTTCATCCATAGTTGC
CTGACTCCCCGTCGTGTAGATAACTACGATACGGGAGGGCTTACCATCTGGCCCCAGTGCTGCAATGATA
CCGCGAGACCCACGCTCACCGGCTCCAGATTTATCAGCAATAAACCAGCCAGCCGGAAGGGCCGAGCGCA
GAAGTGGTCCTGCAACTTTATCCGCCTCCATCCAGTCTATTAATTGTTGCCGGGAAGCTAGAGTAAGTAG
TTCGCCAGTTAATAGTTTGCGCAACGTTGTTGCCATTGCTACAGGCATCGTGGTGTCACGCTCGTCGTTT
GGTATGGCTTCATTCAGCTCCGGTTCCCAACGATCAAGGCGAGTTACATGATCCCCCATGTTGTGCAAAA
AAGCGGTTAGCTCCTTCGGTCCTCCGATCGTTGTCAGAAGTAAGTTGGCCGCAGTGTTATCACTCATGGT
TATGGCAGCACTGCATAATTCTCTTACTGTCATGCCATCCGTAAGATGCTTTTCTGTGACTGGTGAGTAC
TCAACCAAGTCATTCTGAGAATAGTGTATGCGGCGACCGAGTTGCTCTTGCCCGGCGTCAATACGGGATA
ATACCGCGCCACATAGCAGAACTTTAAAAGTGCTCATCATTGGAAAACGTTCTTCGGGGCGAAAACTCTC
AAGGATCTTACCGCTGTTGAGATCCAGTTCGATGTAACCCACTCGTGCACCCAACTGATCTTCAGCATCT
TTTACTTTCACCAGCGTTTCTGGGTGAGCAAAAACAGGAAGGCAAAATGCCGCAAAAAAGGGAATAAGGG
CGACACGGAAATGTTGAATACTCATACTCTTCCTTTTTCAATATTATTGAAGCATTTATCAGGGTTATTG
TCTCATGAGCGGATACATATTTGAATGTATTTAGAAAAATAAACAAATAGGGGTTCCGCGCACATTTCCC
CGAAAAGTGCCACCTGACGTC
